Addgene plasmid #77985: BRD2 gRNA (BRDN0001148966)
Purpose: 3rd generation lentiviral gRNA plasmid targeting human BRD2
Depositing lab: John Doench & David Root. Depositing organization: Broad Institute. Publication: Optimized sgRNA design to maximize activity and minimize off-target effects of CRISPR-Cas9. Doench JG, Fusi N, Sullender M, Hegde M, Vaimberg EW, Donovan KF, Smith I, Tothova Z, Wilen C, Orchard R, Virgin HW, Listgarten J, Root DE. Nat Biotechnol. 2016 Jan 18. doi: 10.1038/nbt.3437. PubMed 26780180.
Backbone
  Vector backbone: lentiGuide-Puro
  Backbone manufacturer: Zhang Lab (Addgene plasmid # 52963)
  Vector type: Mammalian Expression, Lentiviral, CRISPR
  Selectable markers: Puromycin
Growth in bacteria
  Bacterial resistance: Ampicillin, 100 μg/mL
  Growth temperature: 37°C
  Growth strain: DH5alpha
  Copy number: High Copy
Gene/Insert
  Gene/Insert name: BRD2 (alt names: BRD2; NM_001113182.2)
  gRNA/shRNA sequence: ACCACTCTCTCTACGCATAG
  Species: H. sapiens (human)
  Entrez Gene: BRD2 (a.k.a. BRD2-IT1, D6S113E, FSH, FSHRG1, FSRG1, NAT, O27.1.1, RING3, RNF3)
  Promoter: hU6
  Cloning method: Unknown
  Sequencing primers: 5′ U6-F; 3′ pS2-R
Terms and licenses: Academic/Nonprofit Terms; Industry Terms: Not Available to Industry
Depositor comments: The gRNA was designed to target the following Genbank reference sequence(s): NM_001113182.2,NM_001199455.1,NM_001199456.1,NM_001291986.1,NM_005104.3. Note that this plasmid does NOT contain Cas9. It should be used in conjunction with lentiCas9-Blast (Addgene #52962) or otherwise with cell lines already expressing Cas9. Browse the full kinome gRNA library at http://www.addgene.org/pooled-library/broadgpp-human-kinome/ or visit http://www.broadinstitute.org/rnai/public/ for detailed protocols and information.
How to cite: BRD2 gRNA (BRDN0001148966) was a gift from John Doench & David Root (Addgene plasmid # 77985 ; http://n2t.net/addgene:77985 ; RRID:Addgene_77985)
