[The description below was written by a language model from this plasmid's Addgene catalogue record and pLannotate feature annotations shown in this document.]
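Description:
BRD2 gRNA (BRDN0001148966) is a third-generation lentiviral CRISPR guide plasmid built on the lentiGuide-Puro backbone, carrying a single guide RNA directed against human BRD2. It is maintained in E. coli as a high-copy plasmid through a ColE1/pUC-type origin and selected with ampicillin via the β-lactamase gene. The bacterial portion also retains an f1 origin, lac promoter/operator remnants, and T7 and T3 promoters. An SV40 origin and SV40 polyadenylation signal lie just outside the 3′ LTR.

The transfer cassette begins with an RSV promoter fused to a truncated HIV-1 5′ LTR, which makes genomic RNA production Tat-independent. It continues through the Ψ packaging signal with a partial gag region, the Rev response element and a cPPT/CTS, and ends in a ΔU3 self-inactivating 3′ LTR. Between the LTRs there are two expression units. A human U6 RNA polymerase III promoter drives the BRD2-specific spacer joined to the Streptococcus pyogenes Cas9 guide scaffold. An EF-1α core promoter with its intron A drives puromycin N-acetyltransferase, followed by a WPRE to boost transcript expression, so transduced mammalian cells can be selected with puromycin.

The plasmid does not encode Cas9. According to the depositor, it is meant to be paired with a separate Cas9 lentivector or used in cells that already express Cas9. The guide was designed against several BRD2 RefSeq transcript variants and corresponds to a member of a human kinome gRNA library, so it suits targeted BRD2 knockout or follow-up of screening results. The cloning method is not recorded.
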