Features (pLannotate 1.2.2; 29 found; start..end, strand, type, name):
     14..80      +  CDS            small t antigen (fragment): SV40 (simian virus 40) small t antigen
    106..317     +  promoter       EF-1α core promoter: core promoter for human elongation factor EF-1α
    318..1256    +  intron         EF-1α intron A: intron upstream of the start codon of human EF-1α
   1278..1877    +  CDS            PuroR (fragment): puromycin N-acetyltransferase; pac from Streptomyces; confers resistance to puromycin
   1893..2481    +  misc_feature   WPRE: woodchuck hepatitis virus posttranscriptional regulatory element
   2532..2551    +  misc_feature   cPPT/CTS (fragment): central polypurine tract and central termination sequence of HIV-1
   2553..2786    +  LTR            3' LTR (ΔU3): self-inactivating 3' long terminal repeat (LTR) from HIV-1
   2864..2985    +  polyA_signal   SV40 poly(A) signal: SV40 polyadenylation signal
   3025..3160    +  rep_origin     SV40 ori: SV40 origin of replication
   3181..3199    -  promoter       T7 promoter: promoter for bacteriophage T7 RNA polymerase
   3207..3362    +  CDS            lacZα (fragment): LacZα fragment of β-galactosidase; lacZ fragment
   3367..3795    +  rep_origin     f1 ori (sequence partly withheld): f1 bacteriophage origin of replication; arrow indicates direction of (+) strand synthesis
   3848..3952    +  promoter       AmpR promoter: bla
   3953..4813    +  CDS            AmpR: β-lactamase; bla; confers resistance to ampicillin, carbenicillin, and related antibiotics
   4984..5572    +  rep_origin     ori: high-copy-number ColE1/pMB1/pBR322/pUC origin of replication
   5755..5847    +  CDS            lacI (fragment): lac repressor; lacI; The lac repressor binds to the lac operator to inhibit transcription in E. coli. This inhibition can be relieved by adding lactose or isopropyl-β-D-thiogalactopyranoside (IPTG).
   5860..5881    +  protein_bind   CAP binding site: CAP binding activates transcription in the presence of cAMP. E. coli catabolite activator protein
   5896..5926    +  promoter       lac promoter: promoter for the E. coli lac operon
   5934..5950    +  protein_bind   lac operator: The lac repressor binds to the lac operator to inhibit transcription in E. coli. This inhibition can be relieved by adding lactose or isopropyl-β-D-thiogalactopyranoside (IPTG). lac repressor encoded by lacI
   5995..6013    +  promoter       T3 promoter: promoter for bacteriophage T3 RNA polymerase
   6041..6267    +  promoter       RSV promoter: Rous sarcoma virus enhancer/promoter
   6268..6448    +  LTR            5' LTR (truncated): truncated 5' long terminal repeat (LTR) from HIV-1
   6495..6620    +  misc_feature   HIV-1 Ψ: packaging signal of human immunodeficiency virus type 1
   6604..6967    +  CDS            HIV-1 gag (fragment): gag protein from human immunodeficiency virus 1; gag
   7113..7346    +  misc_feature   RRE: The Rev response element (RRE) of HIV-1 allows for Rev-dependent mRNA export from the nucleus to the cytoplasm.
   7723..7749    +  CDS            Rev (fragment): human immunodeficiency virus 1 (HIV-1) Rev protein; rev; enhances nuclear export of unspliced and incompletely spliced viral mRNAs
   7753..7993    +  promoter       U6 promoter: RNA polymerase III promoter for human U6 snRNA
   8023..8098    +  misc_RNA       gRNA scaffold: guide RNA scaffold for the Streptococcus pyogenes CRISPR/Cas9 system
   8154..8271    +  misc_feature   cPPT/CTS: central polypurine tract and central termination sequence of HIV-1
>Addgene plasmid #77985 | BRD2 gRNA (BRDN0001148966) | addgene full sequence | sequence record 188780 | Addgene Assembled Sequence
CCCGGGTGCAAAGATGGATAAAGTTTTAAACAGAGAGGAATCTTTGCAGCTAATGGACCTTCTAGGTCTT
GAAAGGAGTGGGAATTGGCTCCGGTGCCCGTCAGTGGGCAGAGCGCACATCGCCCACAGTCCCCGAGAAG
TTGGGGGGAGGGGTCGGCAATTGATCCGGTGCCTAGAGAAGGTGGCGCGGGGTAAACTGGGAAAGTGATG
TCGTGTACTGGCTCCGCCTTTTTCCCGAGGGTGGGGGAGAACCGTATATAAGTGCAGTAGTCGCCGTGAA
CGTTCTTTTTCGCAACGGGTTTGCCGCCAGAACACAGGTAAGTGCCGTGTGTGGTTCCCGCGGGCCTGGC
CTCTTTACGGGTTATGGCCCTTGCGTGCCTTGAATTACTTCCACCTGGCTGCAGTACGTGATTCTTGATC
CCGAGCTTCGGGTTGGAAGTGGGTGGGAGAGTTCGAGGCCTTGCGCTTAAGGAGCCCCTTCGCCTCGTGC
TTGAGTTGAGGCCTGGCCTGGGCGCTGGGGCCGCCGCGTGCGAATCTGGTGGCACCTTCGCGCCTGTCTC
GCTGCTTTCGATAAGTCTCTAGCCATTTAAAATTTTTGATGACCTGCTGCGACGCTTTTTTTCTGGCAAG
ATAGTCTTGTAAATGCGGGCCAAGATCTGCACACTGGTATTTCGGTTTTTGGGGCCGCGGGCGGCGACGG
GGCCCGTGCGTCCCAGCGCACATGTTCGGCGAGGCGGGGCCTGCGAGCGCGGCCACCGAGAATCGGACGG
GGGTAGTCTCAAGCTGGCCGGCCTGCTCTGGTGCCTGGCCTCGCGCCGCCGTGTATCGCCCCGCCCTGGG
CGGCAAGGCTGGCCCGGTCGGCACCAGTTGCGTGAGCGGAAAGATGGCCGCTTCCCGGCCCTGCTGCAGG
GAGCTCAAAATGGAGGACGCGGCGCTCGGGAGAGCGGGCGGGTGAGTCACCCACACAAAGGAAAAGGGCC
TTTCCGTCCTCAGCCGTCGCTTCATGTGACTCCACGGAGTACCGGGCGCCGTCCAGGCACCTCGATTAGT
TCTCGAGCTTTTGGAGTACGTCGTCTTTAGGTTGGGGGGAGGGGTTTTATGCGATGGAGTTTCCCCACAC
TGAGTGGGTGGAGACTGAAGTTAGGCCAGCTTGGCACTTGATGTAATTCTCCTTGGAATTTGCCCTTTTT
GAGTTTGGATCTTGGTTCATTCTCAAGCCTCAGACAGTGGTTCAAAGTTTTTTTCTTCCATTTCAGGTGT
CGTGACGTACGGCCACCATGACCGAGTACAAGCCCACGGTGCGCCTCGCCACCCGCGACGACGTCCCCAG
GGCCGTACGCACCCTCGCCGCCGCGTTCGCCGACTACCCCGCCACGCGCCACACCGTCGATCCGGACCGC
CACATCGAGCGGGTCACCGAGCTGCAAGAACTCTTCCTCACGCGCGTCGGGCTCGACATCGGCAAGGTGT
GGGTCGCGGACGACGGCGCCGCCGTGGCGGTCTGGACCACGCCGGAGAGCGTCGAAGCGGGGGCGGTGTT
CGCCGAGATCGGCCCGCGCATGGCCGAGTTGAGCGGTTCCCGGCTGGCCGCGCAGCAACAGATGGAAGGC
CTCCTGGCGCCGCACCGGCCCAAGGAGCCCGCGTGGTTCCTGGCCACCGTCGGAGTCTCGCCCGACCACC
AGGGCAAGGGTCTGGGCAGCGCCGTCGTGCTCCCCGGAGTGGAGGCGGCCGAGCGCGCCGGGGTGCCCGC
CTTCCTGGAGACCTCCGCGCCCCGCAACCTCCCCTTCTACGAGCGGCTCGGCTTCACCGTCACCGCCGAC
GTCGAGGTGCCCGAAGGACCGCGCACCTGGTGCATGACCCGCAAGCCCGGTGCCTGAACGCGTTAAGTCG
ACAATCAACCTCTGGATTACAAAATTTGTGAAAGATTGACTGGTATTCTTAACTATGTTGCTCCTTTTAC
GCTATGTGGATACGCTGCTTTAATGCCTTTGTATCATGCTATTGCTTCCCGTATGGCTTTCATTTTCTCC
TCCTTGTATAAATCCTGGTTGCTGTCTCTTTATGAGGAGTTGTGGCCCGTTGTCAGGCAACGTGGCGTGG
TGTGCACTGTGTTTGCTGACGCAACCCCCACTGGTTGGGGCATTGCCACCACCTGTCAGCTCCTTTCCGG
GACTTTCGCTTTCCCCCTCCCTATTGCCACGGCGGAACTCATCGCCGCCTGCCTTGCCCGCTGCTGGACA
GGGGCTCGGCTGTTGGGCACTGACAATTCCGTGGTGTTGTCGGGGAAATCATCGTCCTTTCCTTGGCTGC
TCGCCTGTGTTGCCACCTGGATTCTGCGCGGGACGTCCTTCTGCTACGTCCCTTCGGCCCTCAATCCAGC
GGACCTTCCTTCCCGCGGCCTGCTGCCGGCTCTGCGGCCTCTTCCGCGTCTTCGCCTTCGCCCTCAGACG
AGTCGGATCTCCCTTTGGGCCGCCTCCCCGCGTCGACTTTAAGACCAATGACTTACAAGGCAGCTGTAGA
TCTTAGCCACTTTTTAAAAGAAAAGGGGGGACTGGAAGGGCTAATTCACTCCCAACGAAGACAAGATCTG
CTTTTTGCTTGTACTGGGTCTCTCTGGTTAGACCAGATCTGAGCCTGGGAGCTCTCTGGCTAACTAGGGA
ACCCACTGCTTAAGCCTCAATAAAGCTTGCCTTGAGTGCTTCAAGTAGTGTGTGCCCGTCTGTTGTGTGA
CTCTGGTAACTAGAGATCCCTCAGACCCTTTTAGTCAGTGTGGAAAATCTCTAGCAGTACGTATAGTAGT
TCATGTCATCTTATTATTCAGTATTTATAACTTGCAAAGAAATGAATATCAGAGAGTGAGAGGAACTTGT
TTATTGCAGCTTATAATGGTTACAAATAAAGCAATAGCATCACAAATTTCACAAATAAAGCATTTTTTTC
ACTGCATTCTAGTTGTGGTTTGTCCAAACTCATCAATGTATCTTATCATGTCTGGCTCTAGCTATCCCGC
CCCTAACTCCGCCCATCCCGCCCCTAACTCCGCCCAGTTCCGCCCATTCTCCGCCCCATGGCTGACTAAT
TTTTTTTATTTATGCAGAGGCCGAGGCCGCCTCGGCCTCTGAGCTATTCCAGAAGTAGTGAGGAGGCTTT
TTTGGAGGCCTAGGGACGTACCCAATTCGCCCTATAGTGAGTCGTATTACGCGCGCTCACTGGCCGTCGT
TTTACAACGTCGTGACTGGGAAAACCCTGGCGTTACCCAACTTAATCGCCTTGCAGCACATCCCCCTTTC
GCCAGCTGGCGTAATAGCGAAGAGGCCCGCACCGATCGCCCTTCCCAACAGTTGCGCAGCCTGAATGGCG
AATGGG
[124 nt withheld, positions 3367-3490]
C
[91 nt withheld, positions 3492-3582]
A
[49 nt withheld, positions 3584-3632]
CCTTTGACGTTGGAGTCCACGTTCTTT
[37 nt withheld, positions 3660-3696]
ACCCTATCTCGGTCTATTCTTTTGATTTATAAGGGATTTTGCCGATTTCGGCCTATTGGTTAAAAAATGA
GCTGATTTAACAAAAATTTAACGCGAATTTTAACAAAATATTAACGCTTACAATTTAGGTGGCACTTTTC
GGGGAAATGTGCGCGGAACCCCTATTTGTTTATTTTTCTAAATACATTCAAATATGTATCCGCTCATGAG
ACAATAACCCTGATAAATGCTTCAATAATATTGAAAAAGGAAGAGTATGAGTATTCAACATTTCCGTGTC
GCCCTTATTCCCTTTTTTGCGGCATTTTGCCTTCCTGTTTTTGCTCACCCAGAAACGCTGGTGAAAGTAA
AAGATGCTGAAGATCAGTTGGGTGCACGAGTGGGTTACATCGAACTGGATCTCAACAGCGGTAAGATCCT
TGAGAGTTTTCGCCCCGAAGAACGTTTTCCAATGATGAGCACTTTTAAAGTTCTGCTATGTGGCGCGGTA
TTATCCCGTATTGACGCCGGGCAAGAGCAACTCGGTCGCCGCATACACTATTCTCAGAATGACTTGGTTG
AGTACTCACCAGTCACAGAAAAGCATCTTACGGATGGCATGACAGTAAGAGAATTATGCAGTGCTGCCAT
AACCATGAGTGATAACACTGCGGCCAACTTACTTCTGACAACGATCGGAGGACCGAAGGAGCTAACCGCT
TTTTTGCACAACATGGGGGATCATGTAACTCGCCTTGATCGTTGGGAACCGGAGCTGAATGAAGCCATAC
CAAACGACGAGCGTGACACCACGATGCCTGTAGCAATGGCAACAACGTTGCGCAAACTATTAACTGGCGA
ACTACTTACTCTAGCTTCCCGGCAACAATTAATAGACTGGATGGAGGCGGATAAAGTTGCAGGACCACTT
CTGCGCTCGGCCCTTCCGGCTGGCTGGTTTATTGCTGATAAATCTGGAGCCGGTGAGCGTGGGTCTCGCG
GTATCATTGCAGCACTGGGGCCAGATGGTAAGCCCTCCCGTATCGTAGTTATCTACACGACGGGGAGTCA
GGCAACTATGGATGAACGAAATAGACAGATCGCTGAGATAGGTGCCTCACTGATTAAGCATTGGTAACTG
TCAGACCAAGTTTACTCATATATACTTTAGATTGATTTAAAACTTCATTTTTAATTTAAAAGGATCTAGG
TGAAGATCCTTTTTGATAATCTCATGACCAAAATCCCTTAACGTGAGTTTTCGTTCCACTGAGCGTCAGA
CCCCGTAGAAAAGATCAAAGGATCTTCTTGAGATCCTTTTTTTCTGCGCGTAATCTGCTGCTTGCAAACA
AAAAAACCACCGCTACCAGCGGTGGTTTGTTTGCCGGATCAAGAGCTACCAACTCTTTTTCCGAAGGTAA
CTGGCTTCAGCAGAGCGCAGATACCAAATACTGTTCTTCTAGTGTAGCCGTAGTTAGGCCACCACTTCAA
GAACTCTGTAGCACCGCCTACATACCTCGCTCTGCTAATCCTGTTACCAGTGGCTGCTGCCAGTGGCGAT
AAGTCGTGTCTTACCGGGTTGGACTCAAGACGATAGTTACCGGATAAGGCGCAGCGGTCGGGCTGAACGG
GGGGTTCGTGCACACAGCCCAGCTTGGAGCGAACGACCTACACCGAACTGAGATACCTACAGCGTGAGCT
ATGAGAAAGCGCCACGCTTCCCGAAGGGAGAAAGGCGGACAGGTATCCGGTAAGCGGCAGGGTCGGAACA
GGAGAGCGCACGAGGGAGCTTCCAGGGGGAAACGCCTGGTATCTTTATAGTCCTGTCGGGTTTCGCCACC
TCTGACTTGAGCGTCGATTTTTGTGATGCTCGTCAGGGGGGCGGAGCCTATGGAAAAACGCCAGCAACGC
GGCCTTTTTACGGTTCCTGGCCTTTTGCTGGCCTTTTGCTCACATGTTCTTTCCTGCGTTATCCCCTGAT
TCTGTGGATAACCGTATTACCGCCTTTGAGTGAGCTGATACCGCTCGCCGCAGCCGAACGACCGAGCGCA
GCGAGTCAGTGAGCGAGGAAGCGGAAGAGCGCCCAATACGCAAACCGCCTCTCCCCGCGCGTTGGCCGAT
TCATTAATGCAGCTGGCACGACAGGTTTCCCGACTGGAAAGCGGGCAGTGAGCGCAACGCAATTAATGTG
AGTTAGCTCACTCATTAGGCACCCCAGGCTTTACACTTTATGCTTCCGGCTCGTATGTTGTGTGGAATTG
TGAGCGGATAACAATTTCACACAGGAAACAGCTATGACCATGATTACGCCAAGCGCGCAATTAACCCTCA
CTAAAGGGAACAAAAGCTGGAGCTGCAAGCTTAATGTAGTCTTATGCAATACTCTTGTAGTCTTGCAACA
TGGTAACGATGAGTTAGCAACATGCCTTACAAGGAGAGAAAAAGCACCGTGCATGCCGATTGGTGGAAGT
AAGGTGGTACGATCGTGCCTTATTAGGAAGGCAACAGACGGGTCTGACATGGATTGGACGAACCACTGAA
TTGCCGCATTGCAGAGATATTGTATTTAAGTGCCTAGCTCGATACATAAACGGGTCTCTCTGGTTAGACC
AGATCTGAGCCTGGGAGCTCTCTGGCTAACTAGGGAACCCACTGCTTAAGCCTCAATAAAGCTTGCCTTG
AGTGCTTCAAGTAGTGTGTGCCCGTCTGTTGTGTGACTCTGGTAACTAGAGATCCCTCAGACCCTTTTAG
TCAGTGTGGAAAATCTCTAGCAGTGGCGCCCGAACAGGGACTTGAAAGCGAAAGGGAAACCAGAGGAGCT
CTCTCGACGCAGGACTCGGCTTGCTGAAGCGCGCACGGCAAGAGGCGAGGGGCGGCGACTGGTGAGTACG
CCAAAAATTTTGACTAGCGGAGGCTAGAAGGAGAGAGATGGGTGCGAGAGCGTCAGTATTAAGCGGGGGA
GAATTAGATCGCGATGGGAAAAAATTCGGTTAAGGCCAGGGGGAAAGAAAAAATATAAATTAAAACATAT
AGTATGGGCAAGCAGGGAGCTAGAACGATTCGCAGTTAATCCTGGCCTGTTAGAAACATCAGAAGGCTGT
AGACAAATACTGGGACAGCTACAACCATCCCTTCAGACAGGATCAGAAGAACTTAGATCATTATATAATA
CAGTAGCAACCCTCTATTGTGTGCATCAAAGGATAGAGATAAAAGACACCAAGGAAGCTTTAGACAAGAT
AGAGGAAGAGCAAAACAAAAGTAAGACCACCGCACAGCAAGCGGCCGCTGATCTTCAGACCTGGAGGAGG
AGATATGAGGGACAATTGGAGAAGTGAATTATATAAATATAAAGTAGTAAAAATTGAACCATTAGGAGTA
GCACCCACCAAGGCAAAGAGAAGAGTGGTGCAGAGAGAAAAAAGAGCAGTGGGAATAGGAGCTTTGTTCC
TTGGGTTCTTGGGAGCAGCAGGAAGCACTATGGGCGCAGCGTCAATGACGCTGACGGTACAGGCCAGACA
ATTATTGTCTGGTATAGTGCAGCAGCAGAACAATTTGCTGAGGGCTATTGAGGCGCAACAGCATCTGTTG
CAACTCACAGTCTGGGGCATCAAGCAGCTCCAGGCAAGAATCCTGGCTGTGGAAAGATACCTAAAGGATC
AACAGCTCCTGGGGATTTGGGGTTGCTCTGGAAAACTCATTTGCACCACTGCTGTGCCTTGGAATGCTAG
TTGGAGTAATAAATCTCTGGAACAGATTTGGAATCACACGACCTGGATGGAGTGGGACAGAGAAATTAAC
AATTACACAAGCTTAATACACTCCTTAATTGAAGAATCGCAAAACCAGCAAGAAAAGAATGAACAAGAAT
TATTGGAATTAGATAAATGGGCAAGTTTGTGGAATTGGTTTAACATAACAAATTGGCTGTGGTATATAAA
ATTATTCATAATGATAGTAGGAGGCTTGGTAGGTTTAAGAATAGTTTTTGCTGTACTTTCTATAGTGAAT
AGAGTTAGGCAGGGATATTCACCATTATCGTTTCAGACCCACCTCCCAACCCCGAGGGGACCCAGAGAGG
GCCTATTTCCCATGATTCCTTCATATTTGCATATACGATACAAGGCTGTTAGAGAGATAATTAGAATTAA
TTTGACTGTAAACACAAAGATATTAGTACAAAATACGTGACGTAGAAAGTAATAATTTCTTGGGTAGTTT
GCAGTTTTAAAATTATGTTTTAAAATGGACTATCATATGCTTACCGTAACTTGAAAGTATTTCGATTTCT
TGGCTTTATATATCTTGTGGAAAGGACGAAACACCGACCACTCTCTCTACGCATAGGTTTTAGAGCTAGA
AATAGCAAGTTAAAATAAGGCTAGTCCGTTATCAACTTGAAAAAGTGGCACCGAGTCGGTGCTTTTTTAA
GCTTGGCGTAACTAGATCTTGAGACAAATGGCAGTATTCATCCACAATTTTAAAAGAAAAGGGGGGATTG
GGGGGTACAGTGCAGGGGAAAGAATAGTAGACATAATAGCAACAGACATACAAACTAAAGAATTACAAAA
ACAAATTACAAAAATTCAAAATTTTCGGGTTTATTACAGGGACAGCAGAGATCCACTTTGGCGCCGGCTC
GAGGGGG
