>Addgene plasmid #77985 | BRD2 gRNA (BRDN0001148966) | depositor partial sequence | sequence record 145444 | Target Sequence
ACCACTCTCTCTACGCATAG
