>Addgene plasmid #77985 | BRD2 gRNA (BRDN0001148966) | addgene partial sequence | sequence record 188779 | hU6-F
TTAGTACNANNNATNNGACGGTAGAAAGTAATAATTTCTTGGGTAGTTTGCAGTTTTAAAATTATGTTTT
AAAATGGACTATCATATGCTTACCGTAACTTGAAAGTATTTCGATTTCTTGGCTTTATATATCTTGTGGA
AAGGACGAAACACCGACCACTCTCTCTACGCATAGGTTTTAGAGCTAGAAATAGCAAGTTAAAATAAGGC
TAGTCCGTTATCAACTTGAAAAAGTGGCACCGAGTCGGTGCTTTTTTAAGCTTGGCGTAACTAGATCTTG
AGACAAATGGCANTATTCATCNNCAATTTTAAAAGAAAAGGGGGGATTGGGGGGTACAGTGCATGGGAAA
GAATATTAGACATAATAGCAACAGACATACNAACTAANGAATTACAAAAACAAATTACAATAATTCGAAA
TTTTCGGGTTTATTACAGGGACAGCAGAGATCCACTTTGGCGCCGGCTCGAGGGGGCCCGGGTGCAAGAT
G
